LOCUS       Exported 3253 bp ds-DNA circular SYN 12-MAY-2021
DEFINITION  Multisite gateway vector for 3' tagging with rab7b.
ACCESSION   .
VERSION     .
KEYWORDS    p3E-rab7b
SOURCE      synthetic DNA construct
  ORGANISM  synthetic DNA construct
REFERENCE   1 (bases 1 to 3253)
  TITLE     Parton Lab Plasmids for in vivo cell biology in the zebrafish
REFERENCE   2 (bases 1 to 3253)
  AUTHORS   .
  TITLE     Direct Submission
  JOURNAL   Exported May 12, 2021 from SnapGene Server 1.1.58
            http://www.snapgene.com
FEATURES             Location/Qualifiers
     source          1..3253
                     /organism="synthetic DNA construct"
                     /mol_type="other DNA"
     primer_bind     92..109
                     /label=L4440
                     /note="L4440 vector, forward primer"
     terminator      268..295
                     /label=rrnB T2 terminator
                     /note="transcription terminator T2 from the E. coli rrnB
                     gene"
     terminator      387..473
                     /gene="Escherichia coli rrnB"
                     /label=rrnB T1 terminator
                     /note="transcription terminator T1 from the E. coli rrnB
                     gene"
     primer_bind     522..544
                     /label=M13/pUC Forward
                     /note="In lacZ gene"
     primer_bind     536..553
                     /label=M13 Forward
                     /note="In lacZ gene. Also called M13-F20 or M13 (-21)
                     Forward"
     primer_bind     537..553
                     /label=M13 fwd
                     /note="common sequencing primer, one of multiple similar
                     variants"
     protein_bind    complement(624..748)
                     /gene="mutant version of attR"
                     /label=attR2
                     /bound_moiety="LR Clonase(TM)"
                     /note="recombination site for the Gateway(R) LR reaction"
     protein_bind    complement(1362..1457)
                     /gene="mutant version of attL"
                     /label=attL3
                     /bound_moiety="LR Clonase(TM)"
                     /note="recombination site for the Gateway(R) LR reaction"
     primer_bind     complement(1494..1513)
                     /label=T7
                     /note="T7 promoter, forward primer"
     promoter        complement(1495..1513)
                     /label=T7 promoter
                     /note="promoter for bacteriophage T7 RNA polymerase"
     primer_bind     complement(1518..1534)
                     /label=M13 rev
                     /note="common sequencing primer, one of multiple similar
                     variants"
     primer_bind     complement(1518..1534)
                     /label=M13 Reverse
                     /note="In lacZ gene. Also called M13-rev"
     primer_bind     complement(1636..1655)
                     /label=pENTR-R
                     /note="pENTR vectors, reverse primer"
     CDS             1647..2456
                     /codon_start=1
                     /gene="aph(3')-Ia"
                     /product="aminoglycoside phosphotransferase"
                     /label=KanR
                     /note="confers resistance to kanamycin in bacteria or G418
                     (Geneticin(R)) in eukaryotes"
                     /translation="MSHIQRETSRPRLNSNMDADLYGYKWARDNVGQSGATIYRLYGKP
                     DAPELFLKHGKGSVANDVTDEMVRLNWLTEFMPLPTIKHFIRTPDDAWLLTTAIPGKTA
                     FQVLEEYPDSGENIVDALAVFLRRLHSIPVCNCPFNSDRVFRLAQAQSRMNNGLVDASD
                     FDDERNGWPVEQVWKEMHKLLPFSPDSVVTHGDFSLDNLIFDEGKLIGCIDVGRVGIAD
                     RYQDLAILWNCLGEFSPSLQKRLFQKYGIDNPDMNKLQFHLMLDEFF"
     primer_bind     complement(1714..1733)
                     /label=Kan-R
                     /note="Kanamycin resistance gene, reverse primer"
     rep_origin      2603..3191
                     /direction=RIGHT
                     /label=ori
                     /note="high-copy-number ColE1/pMB1/pBR322/pUC origin of
                     replication"
     primer_bind     3092..3111
                     /label=pBR322ori-F
                     /note="pBR322 origin, forward primer"
ORIGIN
        1 ctttcctgcg ttatcccctg attctgtgga taaccgtatt accgcctttg agtgagctga
       61 taccgctcgc cgcagccgaa cgaccgagcg cagcgagtca gtgagcgagg aagcggaaga
      121 gcgcccaata cgcaaaccgc ctctccccgc gcgttggccg attcattaat gcagctggca
      181 cgacaggttt cccgactgga aagcgggcag tgagcgcaac gcaattaata cgcgtaccgc
      241 tagccaggaa gagtttgtag aaacgcaaaa aggccatccg tcaggatggc cttctgctta
      301 gtttgatgcc tggcagttta tggcgggcgt cctgcccgcc accctccggg ccgttgcttc
      361 acaacgttca aatccgctcc cggcggattt gtcctactca ggagagcgtt caccgacaaa
      421 caacagataa aacgaaaggc ccagtcttcc gactgagcct ttcgttttat ttgatgcctg
      481 gcagttccct actctcgcgt taacgctagc atggatgttt tcccagtcac gacgttgtaa
      541 aacgacggcc agtcttaagc tcgggccctg cagctctaga gctcgaattc tacaggtcac
      601 taataccatc taagtagttg gttcatagtg actgcatatg ttgtgtttta cagtattatg
      661 tagtctgttt tttatgcaaa atctaattta atatattgat atttatatca ttttacgttt
      721 ctcgttcaac tttcttgtac aaagtggtgg cttcccgtaa aaaggtcctc ctcaaagtga
      781 tcatcctagg ggattctgga gttgggaaga cctctttgat gaaccagtat gtgaataata
      841 agttcagtaa tcagtataag gccaccattg gtgcagactt tctgacaaag gaggtgatgg
      901 tggacgacag actggtgacc atgcagattt gggacacagc cggtcaggag cggtttcagt
      961 ctctgggcgt ggccttctac agaggggcgg actgttgtgt gctggtgtat gatgtcacgg
     1021 cgcccaccac gtttaagact ctggacagct ggagggacga gtttctcatt caggccagta
     1081 caagcgaccc ggagaacttc ccctttgttg tgctgggcaa caaaatcgac ctggacaacc
     1141 gacaggtatc gacaaagcga gcacaagcgt ggtgccagag taagaacaac attccctatt
     1201 ttgagaccag cgccaaagaa gccattaatg tggaacaggc cttccagacc atcgctcgca
     1261 atgcgcttaa acaggagtcg gtggacaaat atgatttccc ggacgagatc aaactaggaa
     1321 acgacagacc catgtctaac ggtgaaggct gcagctgctg acaactttat tatacaaagt
     1381 tggcattata aaaaagcatt gcttatcaat ttgttgcaac gaacaggtca ctatcagtca
     1441 aaataaaatc attatttgga gctccatggt agcgttaacg cggccgcgat atcccctata
     1501 gtgagtcgta ttacatggtc atagctgttt cctggcagct ctggcccgtg tctcaaaatc
     1561 tctgatgtta cattgcacaa gataaaaata tatcatcatg aacaataaaa ctgtctgctt
     1621 acataaacag taatacaagg ggtgttatga gccatattca acgggaaacg tcgaggccgc
     1681 gattaaattc caacatggat gctgatttat atgggtataa atgggctcgc gataatgtcg
     1741 ggcaatcagg tgcgacaatc tatcgcttgt atgggaagcc cgatgcgcca gagttgtttc
     1801 tgaaacatgg caaaggtagc gttgccaatg atgttacaga tgagatggtc agactaaact
     1861 ggctgacgga atttatgcct cttccgacca tcaagcattt tatccgtact cctgatgatg
     1921 catggttact caccactgcg atccccggaa aaacagcatt ccaggtatta gaagaatatc
     1981 ctgattcagg tgaaaatatt gttgatgcgc tggcagtgtt cctgcgccgg ttgcattcga
     2041 ttcctgtttg taattgtcct tttaacagcg atcgcgtatt tcgtctcgct caggcgcaat
     2101 cacgaatgaa taacggtttg gttgatgcga gtgattttga tgacgagcgt aatggctggc
     2161 ctgttgaaca agtctggaaa gaaatgcata aacttttgcc attctcaccg gattcagtcg
     2221 tcactcatgg tgatttctca cttgataacc ttatttttga cgaggggaaa ttaataggtt
     2281 gtattgatgt tggacgagtc ggaatcgcag accgatacca ggatcttgcc atcctatgga
     2341 actgcctcgg tgagttttct ccttcattac agaaacggct ttttcaaaaa tatggtattg
     2401 ataatcctga tatgaataaa ttgcagtttc atttgatgct cgatgagttt ttctaatcag
     2461 aattggttaa ttggttgtaa cactggcaga gcattacgct gacttgacgg gacggcgcaa
     2521 gctcatgacc aaaatccctt aacgtgagtt acgcgtcgtt ccactgagcg tcagaccccg
     2581 tagaaaagat caaaggatct tcttgagatc ctttttttct gcgcgtaatc tgctgcttgc
     2641 aaacaaaaaa accaccgcta ccagcggtgg tttgtttgcc ggatcaagag ctaccaactc
     2701 tttttccgaa ggtaactggc ttcagcagag cgcagatacc aaatactgtc cttctagtgt
     2761 agccgtagtt aggccaccac ttcaagaact ctgtagcacc gcctacatac ctcgctctgc
     2821 taatcctgtt accagtggct gctgccagtg gcgataagtc gtgtcttacc gggttggact
     2881 caagacgata gttaccggat aaggcgcagc ggtcgggctg aacggggggt tcgtgcacac
     2941 agcccagctt ggagcgaacg acctacaccg aactgagata cctacagcgt gagcattgag
     3001 aaagcgccac gcttcccgaa gggagaaagg cggacaggta tccggtaagc ggcagggtcg
     3061 gaacaggaga gcgcacgagg gagcttccag ggggaaacgc ctggtatctt tatagtcctg
     3121 tcgggtttcg ccacctctga cttgagcgtc gatttttgtg atgctcgtca ggggggcgga
     3181 gcctatggaa aaacgccagc aacgcggcct ttttacggtt cctggccttt tgctggcctt
     3241 ttgctcacat gtt
//
