>Addgene plasmid #109724 | p3E-rab7b | addgene full sequence | sequence record 224040 | Addgene NGS Result
CATAGTGACTGCATATGTTGTGTTTTACAGTATTATGTAGTCTGTTTTTTATGCAAAATCTAATTTAATA
TATTGATATTTATATCATTTTACGTTTCTCGTTCAACTTTCTTGTACAAAGTGGTGGCTTCCCGTAAAAA
GGTCCTCCTCAAAGTGATCATCCTAGGGGATTCTGGAGTTGGGAAGACCTCTTTGATGAACCAGTATGTG
AATAATAAGTTCAGTAATCAGTATAAGGCCACCATTGGTGCAGACTTTCTGACAAAGGAGGTGATGGTGG
ACGACAGACTGGTGACCATGCAGATTTGGGACACAGCCGGTCAGGAGCGGTTTCAGTCTCTGGGCGTGGC
CTTCTACAGAGGGGCGGACTGTTGTGTGCTGGTGTATGATGTCACGGCGCCCACCACGTTTAAGACTCTG
GACAGCTGGAGGGACGAGTTTCTCATTCAGGCCAGTACAAGCGACCCGGAGAACTTCCCCTTTGTTGTGC
TGGGCAACAAAATCGACCTGGACAACCGACAGGTATCGACAAAGCGAGCACAAGCGTGGTGCCAGAGTAA
GAACAACATTCCCTATTTTGAGACCAGCGCCAAAGAAGCCATTAATGTGGAACAGGCCTTCCAGACCATC
GCTCGCAATGCGCTTAAACAGGAGTCGGTGGACAAATATGATTTCCCGGACGAGATCAAACTAGGAAACG
ACAGACCCATGTCTAACGGTGAAGGCTGCAGCTGCTGACAACTTTATTATACAAAGTTGGCATTATAAAA
AAGCATTGCTTATCAATTTGTTGCAACGAACAGGTCACTATCAGTCAAAATAAAATCATTATTTGGAGCT
CCATGGTAGCGTTAACGCGGCCGCGATATCCCCTATAGTGAGTCGTATTACATGGTCATAGCTGTTTCCT
GGCAGCTCTGGCCCGTGTCTCAAAATCTCTGATGTTACATTGCACAAGATAAAAATATATCATCATGAAC
AATAAAACTGTCTGCTTACATAAACAGTAATACAAGGGGTGTTATGAGCCATATTCAACGGGAAACGTCG
AGGCCGCGATTAAATTCCAACATGGATGCTGATTTATATGGGTATAAATGGGCTCGCGATAATGTCGGGC
AATCAGGTGCGACAATCTATCGCTTGTATGGGAAGCCCGATGCGCCAGAGTTGTTTCTGAAACATGGCAA
AGGTAGCGTTGCCAATGATGTTACAGATGAGATGGTCAGACTAAACTGGCTGACGGAATTTATGCCTCTT
CCGACCATCAAGCATTTTATCCGTACTCCTGATGATGCATGGTTACTCACCACTGCGATCCCCGGAAAAA
CAGCATTCCAGGTATTAGAAGAATATCCTGATTCAGGTGAAAATATTGTTGATGCGCTGGCAGTGTTCCT
GCGCCGGTTGCATTCGATTCCTGTTTGTAATTGTCCTTTTAACAGCGATCGCGTATTTCGTCTCGCTCAG
GCGCAATCACGAATGAATAACGGTTTGGTTGATGCGAGTGATTTTGATGACGAGCGTAATGGCTGGCCTG
TTGAACAAGTCTGGAAAGAAATGCATAAACTTTTGCCATTCTCACCGGATTCAGTCGTCACTCATGGTGA
TTTCTCACTTGATAACCTTATTTTTGACGAGGGGAAATTAATAGGTTGTATTGATGTTGGACGAGTCGGA
ATCGCAGACCGATACCAGGATCTTGCCATCCTATGGAACTGCCTCGGTGAGTTTTCTCCTTCATTACAGA
AACGGCTTTTTCAAAAATATGGTATTGATAATCCTGATATGAATAAATTGCAGTTTCATTTGATGCTCGA
TGAGTTTTTCTAATCAGAATTGGTTAATTGGTTGTAACACTGGCAGAGCATTACGCTGACTTGACGGGAC
GGCGCAAGCTCATGACCAAAATCCCTTAACGTGAGTTACGCGTCGTTCCACTGAGCGTCAGACCCCGTAG
AAAAGATCAAAGGATCTTCTTGAGATCCTTTTTTTCTGCGCGTAATCTGCTGCTTGCAAACAAAAAAACC
ACCGCTACCAGCGGTGGTTTGTTTGCCGGATCAAGAGCTACCAACTCTTTTTCCGAAGGTAACTGGCTTC
AGCAGAGCGCAGATACCAAATACTGTTCTTCTAGTGTAGCCGTAGTTAGGCCACCACTTCAAGAACTCTG
TAGCACCGCCTACATACCTCGCTCTGCTAATCCTGTTACCAGTGGCTGCTGCCAGTGGCGATAAGTCGTG
TCTTACCGGGTTGGACTCAAGACGATAGTTACCGGATAAGGCGCAGCGGTCGGGCTGAACGGGGGGTTCG
TGCACACAGCCCAGCTTGGAGCGAACGACCTACACCGAACTGAGATACCTACAGCGTGAGCTATGAGAAA
GCGCCACGCTTCCCGAAGGGAGAAAGGCGGACAGGTATCCGGTAAGCGGCAGGGTCGGAACAGGAGAGCG
CACGAGGGAGCTTCCAGGGGGAAACGCCTGGTATCTTTATAGTCCTGTCGGGTTTCGCCACCTCTGACTT
GAGCGTCGATTTTTGTGATGCTCGTCAGGGGGGCGGAGCCTATGGAAAAACGCCAGCAACGCGGCCTTTT
TACGGTTCCTGGCCTTTTGCTGGCCTTTTGCTCACATGTTCTTTCCTGCGTTATCCCCTGATTCTGTGGA
TAACCGTATTACCGCCTTTGAGTGAGCTGATACCGCTCGCCGCAGCCGAACGACCGAGCGCAGCGAGTCA
GTGAGCGAGGAAGCGGAAGAGCGCCCAATACGCAAACCGCCTCTCCCCGCGCGTTGGCCGATTCATTAAT
GCAGCTGGCACGACAGGTTTCCCGACTGGAAAGCGGGCAGTGAGCGCAACGCAATTAATACGCGTACCGC
TAGCCAGGAAGAGTTTGTAGAAACGCAAAAAGGCCATCCGTCAGGATGGCCTTCTGCTTAGTTTGATGCC
TGGCAGTTTATGGCGGGCGTCCTGCCCGCCACCCTCCGGGCCGTTGCTTCACAACGTTCAAATCCGCTCC
CGGCGGATTTGTCCTACTCAGGAGAGCGTTCACCGACAAACAACAGATAAAACGAAAGGCCCAGTCTTCC
GACTGAGCCTTTCGTTTTATTTGATGCCTGGCAGTTCCCTACTCTCGCGTTAACGCTAGCATGGATGTTT
TCCCAGTCACGACGTTGTAAAACGACGGCCAGTCTTAAGCTCGGGCCCTGCAGCTCTAGAGCTCGAATTC
TACAGGTCACTAATACCATCTAAGTAGTTGGTT
Features (pLannotate 1.2.2; 12 found; start..end, strand, type, name):
      1..125     -  protein_bind   attR2: mutant version of attR; recombination site for the Gateway® LR reaction LR Clonase™
    130..735     +  CDS            RAB7A: RAB7A_CANLF - Also known as RAB7. Experimental evidence at protein level: Swiss-Prot protein existence level 1. Small GTPase which cycles between active GTP-bound and inactive GDP-bound states. In its active state, binds to a variety of effector proteins playing a key role in the regulation of endo- lysosomal trafficking. Governs early-to-late endosomal maturation, microtubule minus-end as well as plus-end directed endosomal migration and positioning, and endosome-lysosome transport through different protein-protein interaction cascades (By similarity). Plays a central role, not only in endoso
    739..759     -  protein_bind   attB3: mutant version of attB; core recombination site for the Gateway® BP reaction BP Clonase™
    750..835     -  protein_bind   attL1 (fragment): mutant version of attL; recombination site for the Gateway® LR reaction LR Clonase™
    872..890     -  promoter       T7 promoter: promoter for bacteriophage T7 RNA polymerase
   1024..1833    +  CDS            KanR: aminoglycoside phosphotransferase; aph(3')-Ia; confers resistance to kanamycin in bacteria or G418 (Geneticin®) in eukaryotes
   1980..2568    +  rep_origin     ori: high-copy-number ColE1/pMB1/pBR322/pUC origin of replication
   2751..2843    +  CDS            lacI (fragment): lac repressor; lacI; The lac repressor binds to the lac operator to inhibit transcription in E. coli. This inhibition can be relieved by adding lactose or isopropyl-β-D-thiogalactopyranoside (IPTG).
   2898..2925    -  terminator     rrnB T2 terminator: transcription terminator T2 from the E. coli rrnB gene
   3057..3100    +  terminator     rrnB T1 terminator: Escherichia coli rrnB; transcription terminator T1 from the E. coli rrnB gene
   3147..3183    -  CDS            lacZα (fragment): LacZα fragment of β-galactosidase; lacZ fragment
   3221..3250    -  protein_bind   attP2 (fragment): mutant version of attP; recombination site for the Gateway® BP reaction BP Clonase™
