[The description below was written by a language model from this plasmid's Addgene catalogue record, the feature table of its GenBank file and pLannotate feature annotations shown in this document.]
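Description:
p3E-rab7b is a 3,253 bp MultiSite Gateway 3' entry clone built in the pDONR P2R-P3 backbone and catalogued as a zebrafish plasmid. It is a bacterial shuttle and donor plasmid rather than an expression vector. It replicates in E. coli from a high-copy ColE1/pUC-type origin and is selected with kanamycin through the aph(3')-Ia (KanR) gene. The rrnB T1 and T2 terminators lie upstream of the cloning region, where they insulate the insert from read-through transcription originating in the backbone. M13 forward and reverse primer sites and a T7 promoter flank the cassette and are useful for sequencing.

The payload is the zebrafish (D. rerio) rab7b coding sequence, held between attR2 and attL3 recombination sites. The GenBank record leaves the insert unannotated. The automated annotation finds an open reading frame of about 600 bp in this interval and labels it by homology to mammalian RAB7A, a small GTPase that regulates endo-lysosomal trafficking and early-to-late endosome maturation; this fits a Rab7 paralogue. The same annotation calls the downstream site an attB3 core plus an "attL1 fragment", which corresponds to the attL3 site in the GenBank record. No eukaryotic promoter, fluorescent tag or polyadenylation signal is annotated in the plasmid.

In an LR Clonase reaction, the plasmid is combined with a 5' entry clone (typically carrying a promoter), a middle entry clone (for example a fluorescent protein or other tag) and a destination vector. This places rab7b in the third position, so that it is fused to the C-terminal side of the middle element. The stated purpose is 3' tagging with rab7b, and the plasmid belongs to a set of constructs for in vivo cell biology in zebrafish.
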