Addgene plasmid #109724: p3E-rab7b
Purpose: Multisite gateway vector for 3' tagging with rab7b
Depositing lab: Rob Parton. Depositing organization: University of Queensland, Institute for Molecular Bioscience. Publication: In vivo cell biological screening identifies an endocytic capture mechanism for T-tubule formation. Hall TE, Martel N, Ariotti N, Xiong Z, Lo HP, Ferguson C, Rae J, Lim YW, Parton RG. Nat Commun. 2020 Jul 24;11(1):3711. doi: 10.1038/s41467-020-17486-w. PubMed 32709891.
Backbone
  Vector backbone: pDONR p2R-p3
  Vector type: Zebrafish plasmids
Growth in bacteria
  Bacterial resistance: Kanamycin, 50 μg/mL
  Growth temperature: 37°C
  Growth strain: DH5alpha
  Copy number: High Copy
Gene/Insert
  Gene/Insert name: rab7b
  Species: D. rerio (zebrafish)
  Entrez Gene: rab7b (a.k.a. wu:fj84g10, zgc:91909)
  Cloning method: Gateway Cloning
Terms and licenses: Academic/Nonprofit Terms; Industry Terms: Not Available to Industry
How to cite: p3E-rab7b was a gift from Rob Parton (Addgene plasmid # 109724 ; http://n2t.net/addgene:109724 ; RRID:Addgene_109724)
